>Addgene plasmid #14789 | pcDNA3.1 Hmga2 wt | depositor full sequence | sequence record 8158 | Author sequence
GACGGATCGGGAGATCTCCCGATCCCCTATGGTGCACTCTCAGTACAATCTGCTCTGATGCCGCATAGTT
AAGCCAGTATCTGCTCCCTGCTTGTGTGTTGGAGGTCGCTGAGTAGTGCGCGAGCAAAATTTAAGCTACA
ACAAGGCAAGGCTTGACCGACAATTGCATGAAGAATCTGCTTAGGGTTAGGCGTTTTGCGCTGCTTCGCG
ATGTACGGGCCAGATATACGCGTTGACATTGATTATTGACTAGTTATTAATAGTAATCAATTACGGGGTC
ATTAGTTCATAGCCCATATATGGAGTTCCGCGTTACATAACTTACGGTAAATGGCCCGCCTGGCTGACCG
CCCAACGACCCCCGCCCATTGACGTCAATAATGACGTATGTTCCCATAGTAACGCCAATAGGGACTTTCC
ATTGACGTCAATGGGTGGAGTATTTACGGTAAACTGCCCACTTGGCAGTACATCAAGTGTATCATATGCC
AAGTACGCCCCCTATTGACGTCAATGACGGTAAATGGCCCGCCTGGCATTATGCCCAGTACATGACCTTA
TGGGACTTTCCTACTTGGCAGTACATCTACGTATTAGTCATCGCTATTACCATGGTGATGCGGTTTTGGC
AGTACATCAATGGGCGTGGATAGCGGTTTGACTCACGGGGATTTCCAAGTCTCCACCCCATTGACGTCAA
TGGGAGTTTGTTTTGGCACCAAAATCAACGGGACTTTCCAAAATGTCGTAACAACTCCGCCCCATTGACG
CAAATGGGCGGTAGGCGTGTACGGTGGGAGGTCTATATAAGCAGAGCTCTCTGGCTAACTAGAGAACCCA
CTGCTTACTGGCTTATCGAAATTAATACGACTCACTATAGGGAGACCCAAGCTGGCTAGCGTTTAAACTT
AAGCTTGGTACCGAGCTCGGATCCACTAGTCCAGTGTGGTGGAATTCCCGGGATCGCAACTCCCGAGCCT
TTGCGGAGAGAGCAACCCTCTCCGCCTCCAACTCTTCCCTCTCCTTCGCTTCCCGCCTCCTCTCCCTACC
TCCACCTCTACCTCCGCCACCCACTGCCCGCAGCGCCTCCTCCTTTCCTCCTCCTCCTCTCCTCCTCCTC
TCTTCCTCCTCCCCTCTCTCTTTTTGGCAGCCGCTGGACGTCCGGTGTTGATGGTGGCAGCGGCGGCAGC
CTAAGCAGCAGCAGTAGTCCCCGGCGCACTCGCCAGCTCGCCTGCTCTCGCCGCTCTTGCCCTCTCCAGC
TCTCTACATCCCGTCTCCCGAAAGGTGCTGGGCGGATTCGGGGCGGCGGAGGCCGAGCGGCTGCAGCGGC
GGTACCGGTAGAGGCAGTGGTAGCGGCGGCGGGAGGCAGGATGAGCGCACGCGGTGAGGGCGCCGGGCAG
CCGTCCACATCAGCCCAGGGACAACCTGCCGCCCCGGTGCCACAGAAGCGAGGACGCGGCCGACCCAGGA
AGCAGCAGCAAGAGCCAACCTGTGAGCCCTCTCCTAAGAGACCCAGAGGAAGACCCAAAGGCAGCAAAAA
CAAGAGCCCCTCTAAAGCAGCCCAGAAGAAAGCAGAGACCATTGGAGAAAAACGGCCAAGAGGCAGACCT
AGGAAATGGCCACAACAAGTCGTTCAGAAGAAGCCTGCTCAGGAGACTGAAGAGACATCCTCGCAAGAGT
CCGCAGAGGAGGATTAGGGGGCGCCGACATTCAATTTCTACCTCAGCATCAGTTGGATCTTTTGAAGGGA
GAAGACACTGCAGTGACCAGTTATTCTTAACTGCCACGGTCTTTCTACTTCCTGCGGGGTGGGGCGGGGG
CGGGGCTGGGCGAGGGGCGGGGCCGGGGTGGGCGAAATCGCATAACCTTGAGAAGGACTATATTAATCAC
TTTGTAATCCCTTCACAGTCCCAGGTTTAGTGAAAAACTGCTGTAAACACGGGGGACACAGTTTAACAAT
GCAACTTTTAATGACTGTTTTCTTTTTCCTTAACTTACTAATAGTTTGTGGATCTGATAAGCAAGGGTGT
GTGGTTGAAGAAAACCTCTGTGGTGGGCTTAATCAGTCACTACATGCAAACCCTAAACCGGCACCCTGGT
GACCGGGGGCATTCGTATAAGAAAAGCATTGTGTGTGACTCTGTGTCCACTCAGATGCCACCCCCACCAT
GATCATAGAAAATCTGCTTAGGACACCAAAGATGAGAACTAGACACTACTCTCCTTTCTTTGTGTATAAT
CTTGTAGACACTTACTTGATTTTTTTTTCTTTTTTTACTTTTCAATTCTGAATGAGACAAAATGCTGGTG
TATCTTTTCATACAGCTAGCAAACCAGAATAGGTTATGCTCGTTTTTTGCTTTGTTTTGTTTTTCAAAAA
GGGAAGTAAACGAGAACCGTTGACTCCTCCATTTATGGACTCATACACAGCAGCAGGAGTGATAAGCCCA
CAAGCTCTCTTTCCCGCCTCGGGAAATCTACACAGCCAAAAGCCACTTAGCCATAAATGACACTTGTCAG
CCTTGAAGCATCGGAGATAACTAGCTGAGTAAAATGATCCTGTTTTGGAATTTAATGAAAAGGTTAACAG
TACCCAATGAACCCACCCAAGTGATGACATGGGAGGAGCGAAACCGAAATCTCTTTTGCTATATAAAGGA
CACTATTTTTTAAAAAAAAATAATAAAAACAGCTCCCGCTCTCTGTCCTCTCTCCCTCCCTTCTCTCCCT
CGCCTCTCTCTCCTCTCTATATTCCCTGTTCTTCATTGTGTACCAGTGTCCGTGAAAGACCGCAGTACCA
CTTACCTCAGATGAAGCCTGCGTGTTACATCCTGTAACACCTTTCATTTTGACATAAGATGGCTAGCCGA
GGTGCATTATCTTGGTTCGGACTGCCATCTCTGCATTCACGCTGCACTTTTAGCCAGAGATGCAATAATC
CCCACTCCTCAATACTACCTCTGAATGCTACAGTGAATTTACAGCCCTGCACTTGTTACACGCTGCTAGA
CACAAGCCCTGCAAGAGAAAGGAAAAAAAAAAGCCCACCAAAACCAAACCAAACCTTACTGGGTCGGCAT
CTCAGCCATCCCCAGTTCTCGACCATTCTTCTCTGTACTCTTACTCCGTCTCAGCAGGCTATGCATGTTT
CTATGACTTTTTTTTTTTTTAATTAAAATGTTACAAATGCTTGTGGCAGCTTTCCTGCTAGATTGTTACA
TTAATTTGAAACAGTTTTGAGTCAAGTTGCTCCTAGGTTCTTAAGGAGAATTTTTTTTTCAGTGACACTA
CTTTGTATCACACACACACATCTGTAGTGTTCAAATATAAGTCTCCAAGTTTGTACCTCAAATGAATTAT
TGAAACAAATGGACTTCCTGATTTGCAAGGAACTACCTCCACACTTCCAAAGGAACGAACTTGCAGCCTA
TATCACTCATTGATTTCCTTCCCCCATGTTTGAAGGAGCTCAAACCTCACCTCTCCCTCATTGAAACATT
TTTTTTGGTAAAAGACACTTGATAGAAACACAATTTTTTTACATACTTTTGCAAAAATAAATGAATTAAA
ATCAAGCCAACCTTCAAAGAAACTTGAAATTTTGCTACAACCAGCTCAGCCTTTTGCCTAATGCAATGAA
AAAGGAAAAAAATAGATTTCTAAGATTTGTTGCCTAGAAGAATATGCTTGACCGATATTTTTTCATGTAT
TTTACACAATGTGATTTTTGTAAAAAAATGTCTCAAGCAGATTTGTTTTGGACGCTTCTTGTGTAGAGTT
TCTATGCCTTTCTCTCCTATTAAGTGTGCTGACTTTCCAGAGTGTTACCCACTGGGCCAGGAGGTAGTTT
CTCATAGTGGCTTGTGTCAGTATAAGTTAATACTGAAGCCAAATGAAACAAACAAACAACCATGTCTCTT
CCAGCTGTTTTCAGGGAGGTTACTTCAAAGGCCACGTGCCGCTCTGAGACTGGCAGATGGCTCACTGTTG
TGAGTCGCCAAAGGAGCTATGGAGAGATTAAAATTCAACATGACTGTTAACAATGCATTAAATAATCAAA
TAAACAGTGGCTTATAAATATCAGATTCTCATTCCGGGTCTTCGGATGGGCCTTACAGAAACCTCATTTT
GGCCAGCTCATAAAAACTGAAGCAGCTTCTCGTGTTGGCCAGACTCGGCACACCGAGCAATTTCCATCTC
TGATGAAGTTATTCCTTATTTCCTGTATGTTGTACAATCAAAACACACTACTACCTCTTAAGTCCCAGTA
TACCTCATTTTTCATACTGAAAAAAAAGAAAAAAAAGAGAAAAAAAAAGGCTTGTGTCCAATGGAACAGT
GAGAACATCATAAAATTTTTATATATATAGTTTATTTTTGTGGGAGATAAATTTTATAAGACTGTTTTTT
ACTGTTGTTGGTCACAGCTAAGTAAGACTGGACATCTAACTTCTCTACCATTTCTGCAAGCTAAGTATGT
TTGCAGGAGAAACTTATCAAGACGATTAACTGCATCCAACTTTCTCCCCGTTCCTTTGTGTGCCCTCTGA
CTTCGTTCTCTGTTCCTTGTGTAGAGTCGCTGTCTGTGATTGTACTTGGACGGCTTGCTTGTGGCAATAC
CTTCTCTAGTGGATTATCACTGTCTGCACAATAAACATAACAGCCAAGGGCGAATTCTGCAGATATCCAG
CACAGTGGCGGCCGCTCGAGTCTAGAGGGCCCGTTTAAACCCGCTGATCAGCCTCGACTGTGCCTTCTAG
TTGCCAGCCATCTGTTGTTTGCCCCTCCCCCGTGCCTTCCTTGACCCTGGAAGGTGCCACTCCCACTGTC
CTTTCCTAATAAAATGAGGAAATTGCATCGCATTGTCTGAGTAGGTGTCATTCTATTCTGGGGGGTGGGG
TGGGGCAGGACAGCAAGGGGGAGGATTGGGAAGACAATAGCAGGCATGCTGGGGATGCGGTGGGCTCTAT
GGCTTCTGAGGCGGAAAGAACCAGCTGGGGCTCTAGGGGGTATCCCC
[124 nt withheld, positions 5018-5141]
C
[91 nt withheld, positions 5143-5233]
A
[49 nt withheld, positions 5235-5283]
CCTTTGACGTTGGAGTCCACGTTCTTT
[37 nt withheld, positions 5311-5347]
ACCCTATCTCGGTCTATTCTTTTGATTTATAAGGGATTTTGCCGATTTCGGCCTATTGGTTAAAAAATGA
GCTGATTTAACAAAAATTTAACGCGAATTAATTCTGTGGAATGTGTGTCAGTTAGGGTGTGGAAAGTCCC
CAGGCTCCCCAGCAGGCAGAAGTATGCAAAGCATGCATCTCAATTAGTCAGCAACCAGGTGTGGAAAGTC
CCCAGGCTCCCCAGCAGGCAGAAGTATGCAAAGCATGCATCTCAATTAGTCAGCAACCATAGTCCCGCCC
CTAACTCCGCCCATCCCGCCCCTAACTCCGCCCAGTTCCGCCCATTCTCCGCCCCATGGCTGACTAATTT
TTTTTATTTATGCAGAGGCCGAGGCCGCCTCTGCCTCTGAGCTATTCCAGAAGTAGTGAGGAGGCTTTTT
TGGAGGCCTAGGCTTTTGCAAAAAGCTCCCGGGAGCTTGTATATCCATTTTCGGATCTGATCAAGAGACA
GGATGAGGATCGTTTCGCATGATTGAACAAGATGGATTGCACGCAGGTTCTCCGGCCGCTTGGGTGGAGA
GGCTATTCGGCTATGACTGGGCACAACAGACAATCGGCTGCTCTGATGCCGCCGTGTTCCGGCTGTCAGC
GCAGGGGCGCCCGGTTCTTTTTGTCAAGACCGACCTGTCCGGTGCCCTGAATGAACTGCAGGACGAGGCA
GCGCGGCTATCGTGGCTGGCCACGACGGGCGTTCCTTGCGCAGCTGTGCTCGACGTTGTCACTGAAGCGG
GAAGGGACTGGCTGCTATTGGGCGAAGTGCCGGGGCAGGATCTCCTGTCATCTCACCTTGCTCCTGCCGA
GAAAGTATCCATCATGGCTGATGCAATGCGGCGGCTGCATACGCTTGATCCGGCTACCTGCCCATTCGAC
CACCAAGCGAAACATCGCATCGAGCGAGCACGTACTCGGATGGAAGCCGGTCTTGTCGATCAGGATGATC
TGGACGAAGAGCATCAGGGGCTCGCGCCAGCCGAACTGTTCGCCAGGCTCAAGGCGCGCATGCCCGACGG
CGAGGATCTCGTCGTGACCCATGGCGATGCCTGCTTGCCGAATATCATGGTGGAAAATGGCCGCTTTTCT
GGATTCATCGACTGTGGCCGGCTGGGTGTGGCGGACCGCTATCAGGACATAGCGTTGGCTACCCGTGATA
TTGCTGAAGAGCTTGGCGGCGAATGGGCTGACCGCTTCCTCGTGCTTTACGGTATCGCCGCTCCCGATTC
GCAGCGCATCGCCTTCTATCGCCTTCTTGACGAGTTCTTCTGAGCGGGACTCTGGGGTTCGAAATGACCG
ACCAAGCGACGCCCAACCTGCCATCACGAGATTTCGATTCCACCGCCGCCTTCTATGAAAGGTTGGGCTT
CGGAATCGTTTTCCGGGACGCCGGCTGGATGATCCTCCAGCGCGGGGATCTCATGCTGGAGTTCTTCGCC
CACCCCAACTTGTTTATTGCAGCTTATAATGGTTACAAATAAAGCAATAGCATCACAAATTTCACAAATA
AAGCATTTTTTTCACTGCATTCTAGTTGTGGTTTGTCCAAACTCATCAATGTATCTTATCATGTCTGTAT
ACCGTCGACCTCTAGCTAGAGCTTGGCGTAATCATGGTCATAGCTGTTTCCTGTGTGAAATTGTTATCCG
CTCACAATTCCACACAACATACGAGCCGGAAGCATAAAGTGTAAAGCCTGGGGTGCCTAATGAGTGAGCT
AACTCACATTAATTGCGTTGCGCTCACTGCCCGCTTTCCAGTCGGGAAACCTGTCGTGCCAGCTGCATTA
ATGAATCGGCCAACGCGCGGGGAGAGGCGGTTTGCGTATTGGGCGCTCTTCCGCTTCCTCGCTCACTGAC
TCGCTGCGCTCGGTCGTTCGGCTGCGGCGAGCGGTATCAGCTCACTCAAAGGCGGTAATACGGTTATCCA
CAGAATCAGGGGATAACGCAGGAAAGAACATGTGAGCAAAAGGCCAGCAAAAGGCCAGGAACCGTAAAAA
GGCCGCGTTGCTGGCGTTTTTCCATAGGCTCCGCCCCCCTGACGAGCATCACAAAAATCGACGCTCAAGT
CAGAGGTGGCGAAACCCGACAGGACTATAAAGATACCAGGCGTTTCCCCCTGGAAGCTCCCTCGTGCGCT
CTCCTGTTCCGACCCTGCCGCTTACCGGATACCTGTCCGCCTTTCTCCCTTCGGGAAGCGTGGCGCTTTC
TCATAGCTCACGCTGTAGGTATCTCAGTTCGGTGTAGGTCGTTCGCTCCAAGCTGGGCTGTGTGCACGAA
CCCCCCGTTCAGCCCGACCGCTGCGCCTTATCCGGTAACTATCGTCTTGAGTCCAACCCGGTAAGACACG
ACTTATCGCCACTGGCAGCAGCCACTGGTAACAGGATTAGCAGAGCGAGGTATGTAGGCGGTGCTACAGA
GTTCTTGAAGTGGTGGCCTAACTACGGCTACACTAGAAGAACAGTATTTGGTATCTGCGCTCTGCTGAAG
CCAGTTACCTTCGGAAAAAGAGTTGGTAGCTCTTGATCCGGCAAACAAACCACCGCTGGTAGCGGTTTTT
TTGTTTGCAAGCAGCAGATTACGCGCAGAAAAAAAGGATCTCAAGAAGATCCTTTGATCTTTTCTACGGG
GTCTGACGCTCAGTGGAACGAAAACTCACGTTAAGGGATTTTGGTCATGAGATTATCAAAAAGGATCTTC
ACCTAGATCCTTTTAAATTAAAAATGAAGTTTTAAATCAATCTAAAGTATATATGAGTAAACTTGGTCTG
ACAGTTACCAATGCTTAATCAGTGAGGCACCTATCTCAGCGATCTGTCTATTTCGTTCATCCATAGTTGC
CTGACTCCCCGTCGTGTAGATAACTACGATACGGGAGGGCTTACCATCTGGCCCCAGTGCTGCAATGATA
CCGCGAGACCCACGCTCACCGGCTCCAGATTTATCAGCAATAAACCAGCCAGCCGGAAGGGCCGAGCGCA
GAAGTGGTCCTGCAACTTTATCCGCCTCCATCCAGTCTATTAATTGTTGCCGGGAAGCTAGAGTAAGTAG
TTCGCCAGTTAATAGTTTGCGCAACGTTGTTGCCATTGCTACAGGCATCGTGGTGTCACGCTCGTCGTTT
GGTATGGCTTCATTCAGCTCCGGTTCCCAACGATCAAGGCGAGTTACATGATCCCCCATGTTGTGCAAAA
AAGCGGTTAGCTCCTTCGGTCCTCCGATCGTTGTCAGAAGTAAGTTGGCCGCAGTGTTATCACTCATGGT
TATGGCAGCACTGCATAATTCTCTTACTGTCATGCCATCCGTAAGATGCTTTTCTGTGACTGGTGAGTAC
TCAACCAAGTCATTCTGAGAATAGTGTATGCGGCGACCGAGTTGCTCTTGCCCGGCGTCAATACGGGATA
ATACCGCGCCACATAGCAGAACTTTAAAAGTGCTCATCATTGGAAAACGTTCTTCGGGGCGAAAACTCTC
AAGGATCTTACCGCTGTTGAGATCCAGTTCGATGTAACCCACTCGTGCACCCAACTGATCTTCAGCATCT
TTTACTTTCACCAGCGTTTCTGGGTGAGCAAAAACAGGAAGGCAAAATGCCGCAAAAAAGGGAATAAGGG
CGACACGGAAATGTTGAATACTCATACTCTTCCTTTTTCAATATTATTGAAGCATTTATCAGGGTTATTG
TCTCATGAGCGGATACATATTTGAATGTATTTAGAAAAATAAACAAATAGGGGTTCCGCGCACATTTCCC
CGAAAAGTGCCACCTGACGTC
Features (pLannotate 1.2.2; 21 found; start..end, strand, type, name):
     28..80      -  misc_feature   bom (fragment): basis of mobility region from pBR322
    235..614     +  enhancer       CMV enhancer: human cytomegalovirus immediate early enhancer
    615..818     +  promoter       CMV promoter: human cytomegalovirus (CMV) immediate early promoter
    814..847     +  LTR            5' LTR (truncated) (fragment): truncated 5' long terminal repeat (LTR) from HIV-1
    863..881     +  promoter       T7 promoter: promoter for bacteriophage T7 RNA polymerase
   1371..1694    +  CDS            Hmga2: HMGA2_MOUSE - Also known as Hmgic. Experimental evidence at protein level: Swiss-Prot protein existence level 1. Functions as a transcriptional regulator. Functions in cell cycle regulation through CCNA2. Plays an important role in chromosome condensation during the meiotic G2/M transition of spermatocytes. Plays a role in postnatal myogenesis, is involved in satellite cell activation (PubMed:27446912). Positively regulates IGF2 expression through PLAG1 and in a PLAG1-independent manner (By similarity). From Mus musculus (Mouse).
   1817..1843    +  promoter       chicken β-actin promoter (fragment): No description available
   4748..4972    +  polyA_signal   bGH poly(A) signal: bovine growth hormone polyadenylation signal
   4976..4997    +  promoter       SV40 promoter (fragment): SV40 enhancer and early promoter
   5018..5446    +  rep_origin     f1 ori (sequence partly withheld): f1 bacteriophage origin of replication; arrow indicates direction of (+) strand synthesis
   5460..5789    +  promoter       SV40 promoter: SV40 enhancer and early promoter
   5856..6647    +  CDS            neo: KKA2_KLEPN - Also known as kan, nptII. Experimental evidence at protein level: Swiss-Prot protein existence level 1. Resistance to kanamycin, neomycin, paromomycin, ribostamycin, butirosin and gentamicin B. From Klebsiella pneumoniae.
   6671..6829    +  CDS            ble (fragment): BLE_KLEPN - Experimental evidence at protein level: Swiss-Prot protein existence level 1. Binding protein with a strong affinity to the bleomycin family of antibiotics. Binds to CL990; an antimitotic-antibiotic compound. From Klebsiella pneumoniae.
   6824..6945    +  polyA_signal   SV40 poly(A) signal: SV40 polyadenylation signal
   7018..7034    -  protein_bind   lac operator: The lac repressor binds to the lac operator to inhibit transcription in E. coli. This inhibition can be relieved by adding lactose or isopropyl-β-D-thiogalactopyranoside (IPTG). lac repressor encoded by lacI
   7042..7072    -  promoter       lac promoter: promoter for the E. coli lac operon
   7087..7108    -  protein_bind   CAP binding site: CAP binding activates transcription in the presence of cAMP. E. coli catabolite activator protein
   7121..7213    -  CDS            lacI (fragment): lac repressor; lacI; The lac repressor binds to the lac operator to inhibit transcription in E. coli. This inhibition can be relieved by adding lactose or isopropyl-β-D-thiogalactopyranoside (IPTG).
   7396..7981    -  rep_origin     ori: high-copy-number ColE1/pMB1/pBR322/pUC origin of replication
   8152..9012    -  CDS            AmpR: β-lactamase; bla; confers resistance to ampicillin, carbenicillin, and related antibiotics
   9013..9117    -  promoter       AmpR promoter: bla
