[The description below was written by a language model from this plasmid's Addgene catalogue record and pLannotate feature annotations shown in this document.]
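Description:
pcDNA3.1 Hmga2 wt is a mammalian expression plasmid built on the Invitrogen pcDNA3.1 backbone and carrying the mouse Hmga2 cDNA with its native, unmutated 3′ UTR. It is maintained in E. coli as a high-copy plasmid through a ColE1/pUC-type origin and an ampicillin resistance gene (β-lactamase) driven by its own promoter. An f1 origin is also present. For selection in mammalian cells, an SV40 early promoter drives the neomycin phosphotransferase gene, followed by an SV40 polyadenylation signal, allowing G418 selection of stable transfectants.

The payload is an approximately 3.7 kb insert, excised from a pCMV•SPORT6.1 cDNA clone and placed into pcDNA3.1 using EcoRI sites at both ends, which remain intact. It sits downstream of the CMV immediate-early enhancer and promoter and a T7 promoter, and upstream of the bovine growth hormone polyadenylation signal. The annotated Hmga2 coding sequence is short (a little over 300 nt), so most of the insert is untranslated sequence, chiefly the long 3′ UTR lying between the coding region and the bGH signal. According to the depositor, this UTR contains let-7 complementary sites. Sibling constructs were made by substituting the nucleotides that pair with positions 3 and 5 of the miRNA, and this "wt" version retains the intact sites. Small annotated fragments such as an HIV-1 LTR piece, a chicken β-actin promoter piece and a ble fragment are brief partial matches and probably not functional elements.

The associated study examined how let-7 pairing to Hmga2 affects oncogenic transformation, with this plasmid expressing Hmga2 under normal let-7-mediated repression for comparison with site-disrupted mutants.
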