Addgene plasmid #14789: pcDNA3.1 Hmga2 wt
Depositing lab: David Bartel. Depositing organization: Whitehead Institute for Biomedical Research. Publication: Disrupting the pairing between let-7 and Hmga2 enhances oncogenic transformation. Mayr C, Hemann MT, Bartel DP. Science. 2007 Mar 16. 315(5818):1576-9. 10.1126/science.1137999 PubMed 17322030.
Backbone
  Vector backbone: pcDNA3.1
  Backbone manufacturer: Invitrogen
  Backbone size w/o insert (bp): 5500
  Vector type: Mammalian Expression
  Selectable markers: Neomycin (select with G418)
Growth in bacteria
  Bacterial resistance: Ampicillin, 100 μg/mL
  Growth temperature: 37°C
  Growth strain: DH5alpha
  Copy number: High Copy
Gene/Insert
  Gene/Insert name: Hmga2 wt (alt name: HMGA2)
  Species: M. musculus (mouse)
  Insert size (bp): 3700
  GenBank ID: BC052158
  Entrez Gene: Hmga2 (a.k.a. 9430083A20Rik, HMGI-C, Hmgic, pg, pygmy)
  Cloning method: Restriction Enzyme; 5′ cloning site EcoRI (not destroyed); 3′ cloning site EcoRI (not destroyed)
  Sequencing primers: 5′ T7
Terms and licenses: Academic/Nonprofit Terms; Industry Terms: Not Available to Industry
Depositor comments: The 3' UTR of the mouse Hmga2 cDNA (BC052158) was subcloned into pCR2.1-TOPO (Invitrogen) for site-directed mutagenesis. To disrupt each let-7 complementary site, the nucleotides that paired to nucleotides 3 and 5 of the miRNA were substituted (see Author's map), using the Quikchange site-directed mutagenesis kit (Stratagene). The UTR fragment was then cloned back into the vector containing the Hmga2 cDNA (pCMV•SPORT6.1). To construct the mammalian expression vectors, Hmga2 inserts were excised from the pCMV•SPORT6.1 constructs using EcoRI restriction sites and cloned into pcDNA3.1 (Invitrogen).
How to cite: pcDNA3.1 Hmga2 wt was a gift from David Bartel (Addgene plasmid # 14789 ; http://n2t.net/addgene:14789 ; RRID:Addgene_14789)
