>Addgene plasmid #14789 | pcDNA3.1 Hmga2 wt | addgene partial sequence | sequence record 21287 | 14789 with BGHrev
CCTCTAGACTCGAGCGGCCGCCACTGTGCTGGATATCTGCAGAATTCGCCCTTGGCTGTTATGTTTATTG
TGCAGACAGTGATAATCCACTAGAGAAGGTATTGCCACAAGCAAGCCGTCCAAGTACAATCACAGACAGC
GACTCTACACAAGGAACAGAGAACGAAGTCAGAGGGCACACAAAGGAACGGGGAGAAAGTTGGATGCAGT
TAATCGTCTTGATAAGTTTCTCCTGCAAACATACTTAGCTTGCAGAAATGGTAGAGAAGTTAGATGTCCA
GTCTTACTTAGCTGTGACCAACAACAGTAAAAAACAGTCTTATAAAATTTATCTCCCACAAAAATAAACT
ATATATATAAAAATTTTATGATGTTCTCACTGTTCCATTGGACACAAGCCTTTTTTTTTCTCTTTTTTTT
CTTTTTTTTCAGTATGAAAAATGAGGTATACTGGGACTTAAGAGGTAGTAGTGTGTTTTGATTGTACAAC
ATACAGGAAATAAGGAATAACTTCATCAGAGATGGAAATTGCTCGGTGTGCCGAGTCTGGCCAACACGAG
AAGCTGCTTCAGTTTTTATGAGCTGGCCAAAATGAGGTTTCTGTAAGGCCCATCCGAAGACCCGGAATGA
GAATCTGATATTTATAAGCCACTGTTTATTTGATTATTTAATGCATTGTTAACAGTCATGTTGAATTTTA
ATCTCTCCATAGCTCCTTTGGCGACTCACAACAGTGAGCCATCTGCCAGTCTCAGAGCGGCACGTGGCCT
TTGAAGTAACCTCCCTG
